>Addgene plasmid #187732 | Nav1.5_1-2linker411-717_PPSYtoAASA1960-1996 | addgene full sequence | sequence record 372456 | Addgene NGS Result
CTAGAAATAATTTTGTTTAACTTTAAGAAGGAGATATACATATGCACCATCATCATCATCATTCTTCTGG
TGTAGATCTGGGTACCGAGAACCTGTACTTCCAATCCATGGAGGAACAGAACCAAGCGACCATTGCGGAG
ACCGAGGAGAAGGAGAAGCGTTTTCAAGAGGCGATGGAAATGCTGAAGAAAGAGCACGAAGCGCTGACCA
TCCGTGGTGTGGACACCGTTAGCCGTAGCAGCCTGGAGATGAGCCCGCTGGCGCCGGTGAACAGCCATGA
ACGTCGTAGCAAGCGTCGTAAACGTATGAGCAGCGGTACCGAGGAATGCGGCGAGGATCGTCTGCCGAAG
AGCGACAGCGAAGATGGTCCGCGTGCGATGAACCATCTGAGCCTGACCCGTGGCCTGAGCCGTACCAGCA
TGAAACCGCGTAGCAGCCGTGGTAGCATTTTCACCTTTCGTCGTCGTGACCTGGGCAGCGAGGCGGATTT
CGCGGACGATGAAAACAGCACCGCGGGCGAGAGCGAAAGCCACCATACCAGCCTGCTGGTTCCGTGGCCG
CTGCGTCGTACCAGCGCGCAGGGTCAACCGAGCCCGGGTACCAGCGCGCCGGGTCATGCGCTGCACGGCA
AGAAAAACAGCACCGTGGACTGCAACGGTGTGGTTAGCCTGCTGGGTGCGGGCGATCCGGAGGCGACCAG
CCCGGGCAGCCACCTGCTGCGTCCGGTTATGCTGGAACACCCGCCGGACACCACCACCCCGAGCGAGGAA
CCGGGTGGCCCGCAGATGCTGACCAGCCAAGCGCCGTGCGTGGATGGTTTCGAGGAACCGGGTGCGCGTC
AGCGTGCGCTGAGCGCGGTGAGCGTTCTGACCAGCGCGCTGGAGGAACTGGAGGAAAGCCGTCACAAGTG
CCCGCCGTGCTGGAACCGTCTGGCGCAGCGTTACCTGATCTGGGAGTGCTGCCCGCTGTGGATGAGCATT
AAGCAAGGTGTTAAACTGGTGGTTATGGACCCGCTGGGTCCGCCGAGCAGCAGCAGCATCAGCAGCACCA
GCTTTGCGGCGAGCGCTGACAGCGTTACCCGTGCGACCAGCGACAATCTGCAAGTGCGTGGCAGCGACTA
CAGCTAAAAGCTTGCGGCCGCACTCGAGCACCACCACCACCACCACTGAGATCCGGCTGCTAACAAAGCC
CGAAAGGAAGCTGAGTTGGCTGCTGCCACCGCTGAGCAATAACTAGCATAACCCCTTGGGGCCTCTAAAC
GGGTCTTGAGGGGTTTTTTGCTGAAAGGAGGAACTATATCCGGATTGGCGAATGGG
[124 nt withheld, positions 1317-1440]
C
[91 nt withheld, positions 1442-1532]
A
[49 nt withheld, positions 1534-1582]
CCTTTGACGTTGGAGTCCACGTTCTTT
[37 nt withheld, positions 1610-1646]
ACCCTATCTCGGTCTATTCTTTTGATTTATAAGGGATTTTGCCGATTTCGGCCTATTGGTTAAAAAATGA
GCTGATTTAACAAAAATTTAACGCGAATTTTAACAAAATATTAACGCTTACAATTTAGGTGGCACTTTTC
GGGGAAATGTGCGCGGAACCCCTATTTGTTTATTTTTCTAAATACATTCAAATATGTATCCGCTCATGAA
TTAATTCTTAGAAAAACTCATCGAGCATCAAATGAAACTGCAATTTATTCATATCAGGATTATCAATACC
ATATTTTTGAAAAAGCCGTTTCTGTAATGAAGGAGAAAACTCACCGAGGCAGTTCCATAGGATGGCAAGA
TCCTGGTATCGGTCTGCGATTCCGACTCGTCCAACATCAATACAACCTATTAATTTCCCCTCGTCAAAAA
TAAGGTTATCAAGTGAGAAATCACCATGAGTGACGACTGAATCCGGTGAGAATGGCAAAAGTTTATGCAT
TTCTTTCCAGACTTGTTCAACAGGCCAGCCATTACGCTCGTCATCAAAATCACTCGCATCAACCAAACCG
TTATTCATTCGTGATTGCGCCTGAGCGAGACGAAATACGCGATCGCTGTTAAAAGGACAATTACAAACAG
GAATCGAATGCAACCGGCGCAGGAACACTGCCAGCGCATCAACAATATTTTCACCTGAATCAGGATATTC
TTCTAATACCTGGAATGCTGTTTTCCCGGGGATCGCAGTGGTGAGTAACCATGCATCATCAGGAGTACGG
ATAAAATGCTTGATGGTCGGAAGAGGCATAAATTCCGTCAGCCAGTTTAGTCTGACCATCTCATCTGTAA
CATCATTGGCAACGCTACCTTTGCCATGTTTCAGAAACAACTCTGGCGCATCGGGCTTCCCATACAATCG
ATAGATTGTCGCACCTGATTGCCCGACATTATCGCGAGCCCATTTATACCCATATAAATCAGCATCCATG
TTGGAATTTAATCGCGGCCTAGAGCAAGACGTTTCCCGTTGAATATGGCTCATAACACCCCTTGTATTAC
TGTTTATGTAAGCAGACAGTTTTATTGTTCATGACCAAAATCCCTTAACGTGAGTTTTCGTTCCACTGAG
CGTCAGACCCCGTAGAAAAGATCAAAGGATCTTCTTGAGATCCTTTTTTTCTGCGCGTAATCTGCTGCTT
GCAAACAAAAAAACCACCGCTACCAGCGGTGGTTTGTTTGCCGGATCAAGAGCTACCAACTCTTTTTCCG
AAGGTAACTGGCTTCAGCAGAGCGCAGATACCAAATACTGTCCTTCTAGTGTAGCCGTAGTTAGGCCACC
ACTTCAAGAACTCTGTAGCACCGCCTACATACCTCGCTCTGCTAATCCTGTTACCAGTGGCTGCTGCCAG
TGGCGATAAGTCGTGTCTTACCGGGTTGGACTCAAGACGATAGTTACCGGATAAGGCGCAGCGGTCGGGC
TGAACGGGGGGTTCGTGCACACAGCCCAGCTTGGAGCGAACGACCTACACCGAACTGAGATACCTACAGC
GTGAGCTATGAGAAAGCGCCACGCTTCCCGAAGGGAGAAAGGCGGACAGGTATCCGGTAAGCGGCAGGGT
CGGAACAGGAGAGCGCACGAGGGAGCTTCCAGGGGGAAACGCCTGGTATCTTTATAGTCCTGTCGGGTTT
CGCCACCTCTGACTTGAGCGTCGATTTTTGTGATGCTCGTCAGGGGGGCGGAGCCTATGGAAAAACGCCA
GCAACGCGGCCTTTTTACGGTTCCTGGCCTTTTGCTGGCCTTTTGCTCACATGTTCTTTCCTGCGTTATC
CCCTGATTCTGTGGATAACCGTATTACCGCCTTTGAGTGAGCTGATACCGCTCGCCGCAGCCGAACGACC
GAGCGCAGCGAGTCAGTGAGCGAGGAAGCGGAAGAGCGCCTGATGCGGTATTTTCTCCTTACGCATCTGT
GCGGTATTTCACACCGCAATGGTGCACTCTCAGTACAATCTGCTCTGATGCCGCATAGTTAAGCCAGTAT
ACACTCCGCTATCGCTACGTGACTGGGTCATGGCTGCGCCCCGACACCCGCCAACACCCGCTGACGCGCC
CTGACGGGCTTGTCTGCTCCCGGCATCCGCTTACAGACAAGCTGTGACCGTCTCCGGGAGCTGCATGTGT
CAGAGGTTTTCACCGTCATCACCGAAACGCGCGAGGCAGCTGCGGTAAAGCTCATCAGCGTGGTCGTGAA
GCGATTCACAGATGTCTGCCTGTTCATCCGCGTCCAGCTCGTTGAGTTTCTCCAGAAGCGTTAATGTCTG
GCTTCTGATAAAGCGGGCCATGTTAAGGGCGGTTTTTTCCTGTTTGGTCACTGATGCCTCCGTGTAAGGG
GGATTTCTGTTCATGGGGGTAATGATACCGATGAAACGAGAGAGGATGCTCACGATACGGGTTACTGATG
ATGAACATGCCCGGTTACTGGAACGTTGTGAGGGTAAACAACTGGCGGTATGGATGCGGCGGGACCAGAG
AAAAATCACTCAGGGTCAATGCCAGCGCTTCGTTAATACAGATGTAGGTGTTCCACAGGGTAGCCAGCAG
CATCCTGCGATGCAGATCCGGAACATAATGGTGCAGGGCGCTGACTTCCGCGTTTCCAGACTTTACGAAA
CACGGAAACCGAAGACCATTCATGTTGTTGCTCAGGTCGCAGACGTTTTGCAGCAGCAGTCGCTTCACGT
TCGCTCGCGTATCGGTGATTCATTCTGCTAACCAGTAAGGCAACCCCGCCAGCCTAGCCGGGTCCTCAAC
GACAGGAGCACGATCATGCGCACCCGTGGGGCCGCCATGCCGGCGATAATGGCCTGCTTCTCGCCGAAAC
GTTTGGTGGCGGGACCAGTGACGAAGGCTTGAGCGAGGGCGTGCAAGATTCCGAATACCGCAAGCGACAG
GCCGATCATCGTCGCGCTCCAGCGAAAGCGGTCCTCGCCGAAAATGACCCAGAGCGCTGCCGGCACCTGT
CCTACGAGTTGCATGATAAAGAAGACAGTCATAAGTGCGGCGACGATAGTCATGCCCCGCGCCCACCGGA
AGGAGCTGACTGGGTTGAAGGCTCTCAAGGGCATCGGTCGAGATCCCGGTGCCTAATGAGTGAGCTAACT
TACATTAATTGCGTTGCGCTCACTGCCCGCTTTCCAGTCGGGAAACCTGTCGTGCCAGCTGCATTAATGA
ATCGGCCAACGCGCGGGGAGAGGCGGTTTGCGTATTGGGCGCCAGGGTGGTTTTTCTTTTCACCAGTGAG
ACGGGCAACAGCTGATTGCCCTTCACCGCCTGGCCCTGAGAGAGTTGCAGCAAGCGGTCCACGCTGGTTT
GCCCCAGCAGGCGAAAATCCTGTTTGATGGTGGTTAACGGCGGGATATAACATGAGCTGTCTTCGGTATC
GTCGTATCCCACTACCGAGATATCCGCACCAACGCGCAGCCCGGACTCGGTAATGGCGCGCATTGCGCCC
AGCGCCATCTGATCGTTGGCAACCAGCATCGCAGTGGGAACGATGCCCTCATTCAGCATTTGCATGGTTT
GTTGAAAACCGGACATGGCACTCCAGTCGCCTTCCCGTTCCGCTATCGGCTGAATTTGATTGCGAGTGAG
ATATTTATGCCAGCCAGCCAGACGCAGACGCGCCGAGACAGAACTTAATGGGCCCGCTAACAGCGCGATT
TGCTGGTGACCCAATGCGACCAGATGCTCCACGCCCAGTCGCGTACCGTCTTCATGGGAGAAAATAATAC
TGTTGATGGGTGTCTGGTCAGAGACATCAAGAAATAACGCCGGAACATTAGTGCAGGCAGCTTCCACAGC
AATGGCATCCTGGTCATCCAGCGGATAGTTAATGATCAGCCCACTGACGCGTTGCGCGAGAAGATTGTGC
ACCGCCGCTTTACAGGCTTCGACGCCGCTTCGTTCTACCATCGACACCACCACGCTGGCACCCAGTTGAT
CGGCGCGAGATTTAATCGCCGCGACAATTTGCGACGGCGCGTGCAGGGCCAGACTGGAGGTGGCAACGCC
AATCAGCAACGACTGTTTGCCCGCCAGTTGTTGTGCCACGCGGTTGGGAATGTAATTCAGCTCCGCCATC
GCCGCTTCCACTTTTTCCCGCGTTTTCGCAGAAACGTGGCTGGCCTGGTTCACCACGCGGGAAACGGTCT
GATAAGAGACACCGGCATACTCTGCGACATCGTATAACGTTACTGGTTTCACATTCACCACCCTGAATTG
ACTCTCTTCCGGGCGCTATCATGCCATACCGCGAAAGGTTTTGCGCCATTCGATGGTGTCCGGGATCTCG
ACGCTCTCCCTTATGCGACTCCTGCATTAGGAAGCAGCCCAGTAGTAGGTTGAGGCCGTTGAGCACCGCC
GCCGCAAGGAATGGTGCATGCAAGGAGATGGCGCCCAACAGTCCCCCGGCCACGGGGCCTGCCACCATAC
CCACGCCGAAACAAGCGCTCATGAGCCCGAAGTGGCGAGCCCGATCTTCCCCATCGGTGATGTCGGCGAT
ATAGGCGCCAGCAACCGCACCTGTGGCGCCGGTGATGCCGGCCACGATGCGTCCGGCGTAGAGGATCGAG
ATCTCGACCCCGCGAAATTAATACGACTCACTATAGGGGAATTGTGAGCGGATAACAATTCCCCT
Features (pLannotate 1.2.2; 19 found; start..end, strand, type, name):
     12..34      +  RBS            RBS: efficient ribosome binding site from bacteriophage T7 gene 10 (Olins and Rangwala, 1989)
    111..1013    +  CDS            SCN5A (fragment): SCN5A_HUMAN - Experimental evidence at protein level: Swiss-Prot protein existence level 1. This protein mediates the voltage-dependent sodium ion permeability of excitable membranes. Assuming opened or closed conformations in response to the voltage difference across the membrane, the protein forms a sodium-selective channel through which Na(+) ions may pass in accordance with their electrochemical gradient (PubMed:1309946, PubMed:21447824, PubMed:25370050, PubMed:23420830, PubMed:23085483, PubMed:26279430, PubMed:26392562, PubMed:26776555). It is a tetrodotoxin-resistant Na(+) channel isofor
   1149..1166    +  CDS            9xHis (fragment): 9xHis affinity tag
   1176..1225    +  CDS            SET1 (fragment): solubility-enhancement tag derived from T7 phage gene 10B
   1233..1280    +  terminator     T7 terminator: transcription terminator for bacteriophage T7 RNA polymerase
   1317..1745    +  rep_origin     f1 ori (sequence partly withheld): f1 bacteriophage origin of replication; arrow indicates direction of (+) strand synthesis
   1798..1855    +  promoter       AmpR promoter (fragment): bla
   1864..2679    -  CDS            KanR: aminoglycoside phosphotransferase; aph(3')-Ia; confers resistance to kanamycin in bacteria or G418 (Geneticin®) in eukaryotes
   2801..3389    +  rep_origin     ori: high-copy-number ColE1/pMB1/pBR322/pUC origin of replication
   3575..3714    -  misc_feature   bom: basis of mobility region from pBR322
   3816..4007    -  CDS            rop: Rop protein, which maintains plasmids at low copy number; rop
   4024..4404    +  CDS            YPB1_ECOLX: Protein predicted: Swiss-Prot protein existence level 4. From Escherichia coli.
   4476..4767    -  CDS            TcR (fragment): tetracycline efflux protein; tet; confers resistance to tetracycline
   4782..4803    -  protein_bind   CAP binding site: CAP binding activates transcription in the presence of cAMP. E. coli catabolite activator protein
   4816..5898    -  CDS            lacI: lac repressor; lacI; The lac repressor binds to the lac operator to inhibit transcription in E. coli. This inhibition can be relieved by adding lactose or isopropyl-β-D-thiogalactopyranoside (IPTG).
   5899..5976    -  promoter       lacI promoter: lacI
   5984..6263    -  CDS            TcR (fragment): tetracycline efflux protein; tet; confers resistance to tetracycline
   6285..6303    +  promoter       T7 promoter: promoter for bacteriophage T7 RNA polymerase
   6304..6328    +  protein_bind   lac operator: The lac repressor binds to the lac operator to inhibit transcription in E. coli. This inhibition can be relieved by adding lactose or isopropyl-β-D-thiogalactopyranoside (IPTG). lac repressor encoded by lacI
