[The description below was written by a language model from this plasmid's Addgene catalogue record and pLannotate feature annotations shown in this document.]
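Description:
Nav1.5_1-2linker411-717_PPSYtoAASA1960-1996 is a bacterial expression plasmid built on the pNIC28 backbone, a pET-type vector of 6,331 nt. It is selected with kanamycin through an aph(3')-Ia (KanR) gene and replicates from a ColE1/pBR322-family origin. The adjacent bom site and rop gene fit the low copy number given in the catalogue entry. An f1 origin is also present, along with short non-functional remnants of a tetracycline resistance gene carried over from the backbone lineage.

The insert is a 1,014 bp chimera derived from human SCN5A, which encodes the cardiac voltage-gated sodium channel Nav1.5. It joins the cytoplasmic linker between the first and second transmembrane domains (residues 411-717) to a short C-terminal segment (residues 1960-1996) containing the PPSY motif; all other channel residues are deleted. In this version the PPSY residues at 1974-1977 are changed to AASA. PY motifs of this type are recognised by the WW domains of NEDD4-family ubiquitin ligases, and the associated publication concerns NEDD4L ubiquitination of Nav1.5, so this construct presumably serves as a binding-deficient substrate control, although the record does not say so explicitly.

Expression is driven by a T7 promoter with a lac operator, a T7 gene 10 ribosome binding site and a T7 terminator, with plasmid-encoded lacI providing IPTG-inducible control in hosts that supply T7 RNA polymerase. The catalogue lists an N-terminal His tag followed by a TEV cleavage site for affinity purification and tag removal. The automated annotation does not mark this tag and matches SCN5A over only part of the insert. It also flags a His-tag fragment downstream of the insert, which is probably untranslated backbone sequence.
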