Addgene plasmid #187732: Nav1.5_1-2linker411-717_PPSYtoAASA1960-1996
Purpose: Express a chimera of the Nav1.5 linker between the first and second transmembrane domain with the motif surrounding PPSY; residues 1974-1977 PPSY mutated to AASA
Depositing lab: Sandra Gabelli. Depositing organization: Johns Hopkins University and School of Medicine. Publication: NEDD4L intramolecular interactions regulate its auto and substrate Na(V)1.5 ubiquitination. Wright KM, Nathan S, Jiang H, Xia W, Kim H, Chakouri N, Nwafor JN, Fossier L, Srinivasan L, Chen Z, Boronina T, Post J, Paul S, Cole RN, Ben-Johny M, Cole PA, Gabelli SB. J Biol Chem. 2024 Mar;300(3):105715. doi: 10.1016/j.jbc.2024.105715. Epub 2024 Feb 2. PubMed 38309503.
Backbone
  Vector backbone: pNIC28
  Vector type: Bacterial Expression
Growth in bacteria
  Bacterial resistance: Kanamycin, 50 μg/mL
  Growth temperature: 37°C
  Growth strain: DH5alpha
  Copy number: Low Copy
Gene/Insert
  Gene/Insert name: Nav1.5 1,2linker residues 411-717 and Nav1.5 residues 1960-1996 PPSY mutated to AASA (alt name: Q14524)
  Species: H. sapiens (human)
  Insert size (bp): 1014
  Mutation: deletion of residues 1-410 and 718-1959 and 1997-2016; residues 1974-1977 PPSY mutated to AASA
  Entrez Gene: SCN5A (a.k.a. CDCD2, CMD1E, CMPD2, HB1, HB2, HBBD, HH1, ICCD, IVF, LQT3, Nav1.5, PFHB1, SSS1, VF1)
  Tag / fusion protein: His-TEV (N terminal on insert)
  Cloning method: Restriction Enzyme; 5′ cloning site unknown (unknown if destroyed)
Terms and licenses: Academic/Nonprofit Terms; Industry Terms: Not Available to Industry
How to cite: Nav1.5_1-2linker411-717_PPSYtoAASA1960-1996 was a gift from Sandra Gabelli (Addgene plasmid # 187732 ; http://n2t.net/addgene:187732 ; RRID:Addgene_187732)
